>Addgene plasmid #58245 | pGLTR-X-GFP | depositor full sequence | sequence record 89669 | pGLTR-X-GFP sequence 12096 bps
AATTCCTGCAGCCCCGATAAAATAAAAGATTTTATTTAGTCTCCAGAAAAAGGGGGGAATGAAAGACCCC
ACCTGTAGGTTTGGCAAGCTAGCTGCAGTAACGCCATTTTGCAAGGCATGGAAAAATACCAAACCAAGAA
TAGAGAAGTTCAGATCAAGGGCGGGTACATGAAAATAGCTAACGTTGGGCCAAACAGGATATCTGCGGTG
AGCAGTTTCGGCCCCGGCCCGGGGCCAAGAACAGATGGTCACCGCAGTTTCGGCCCCGGCCCGAGGCCAA
GAACAGATGGTCCCCAGATATGGCCCAACCCTCAGCAGTTTCTTAAGACCCATCAGATGTTTCCAGGCTC
CCCCAAGGACCTGAAATGACCCTGCGCCTTATTTGAATTAACCAATCAGCCTGCTTCTCGCTTCTGTTCG
CGCGCTTCTGCTTCCCGAGCTCTATAAAAGAGCTCACAACCCCTCACTCGGCGCGCCAGTCCTCCGACAG
ACTGAGTCGCCCGGGGGGGATCCGCCACCATGGCTAGATTAGATAAAAGTAAAGTGATTAACAGCGCATT
AGAGCTGCTTAATGAGGTCGGAATCGAAGGTTTAACAACCCGTAAACTCGCCCAGAAGCTAGGTGTAGAG
CAGCCTACATTGTATTGGCATGTAAAAAATAAGCGGGCTTTGCTCGACGCCTTAGCCATTGAGATGTTAG
ATAGGCACCATACTCACTTTTGCCCTTTAGAAGGGGAAAGCTGGCAAGATTTTTTACGTAATAACGCTAA
AAGTTTTAGATGTGCTTTACTAAGTCATCGCGATGGAGCAAAAGTACATTTAGGTACACGGCCTACAGAA
AAACAGTATGAAACTCTCGAAAATCAATTAGCCTTTTTATGCCAACAAGGTTTTTCACTAGAGAATGCAT
TATATGCACTCAGCGCTGTGGGGCATTTTACTTTAGGTTGCGTATTGGAAGATCAAGAGCATCAAGTCGC
TAAAGAAGAAAGGGAAACACCTACTACTGATAGTATGCCGCCATTATTACGACAAGCTATCGAATTATTT
GATCACCAAGGTGCAGAGCCAGCCTTCTTATTCGGCCTTGAATTGATCATATGCGGATTAGAAAAACAAC
TTAAATGTGAAAGTGGTTCCCCAAAAAAGAAGAGAAAGGTCGACGGCGGTGGTGAAGGCCGCGGCAGCCT
GCTGACCTGCGGCGATGTGGAAGAAAACCCGGGCCCGGGGGATCCACCGGTCGCCACCATGGTGAGCAAG
GGCGAGGAGCTGTTCACCGGGGTGGTGCCCATCCTGGTCGAGCTGGACGGCGACGTAAACGGCCACAAGT
TCAGCGTGTCCGGCGAGGGCGAGGGCGATGCCACCTACGGCAAGCTGACCCTGAAGTTCATCTGCACCAC
CGGCAAGCTGCCCGTGCCCTGGCCCACCCTCGTGACCACCCTGACCTACGGCGTGCAGTGCTTCAGCCGC
TACCCCGACCACATGAAGCAGCACGACTTCTTCAAGTCCGCCATGCCCGAAGGCTACGTCCAGGAGCGCA
CCATCTTCTTCAAGGACGACGGCAACTACAAGACCCGCGCCGAGGTGAAGTTCGAGGGCGACACCCTGGT
GAACCGCATCGAGCTGAAGGGCATCGACTTCAAGGAGGACGGCAACATCCTGGGGCACAAGCTGGAGTAC
AACTACAACAGCCACAACGTCTATATCATGGCCGACAAGCAGAAGAACGGCATCAAGGTGAACTTCAAGA
TCCGCCACAACATCGAGGACGGCAGCGTGCAGCTCGCCGACCACTACCAGCAGAACACCCCCATCGGCGA
CGGCCCCGTGCTGCTGCCCGACAACCACTACCTGAGCACCCAGTCCGCCCTGAGCAAAGACCCCAACGAG
AAGCGCGATCACATGGTCCTGCTGGAGTTCGTGACCGCCGCCGGGATCACTCTCGGCATGGACGAGCTGT
ACAAGTAAAGCGGCCGCGACTCTAGAGTCGACTGCAGCATGAAGCTTGATATCAAGCTTATCGATAATCA
ACCTCTGGATTACAAAATTTGTGAAAGATTGACTGGTATTCTTAACTATGTTGCTCCTTTTACGCTATGT
GGATACGCTGCTTTAATGCCTTTGTATCATGCTATTGCTTCCCGTATGGCTTTCATTTTCTCCTCCTTGT
ATAAATCCTGGTTGCTGTCTCTTTATGAGGAGTTGTGGCCCGTTGTCAGGCAACGTGGCGTGGTGTGCAC
TGTGTTTGCTGACGCAACCCCCACTGGTTGGGGCATTGCCACCACCTGTCAGCTCCTTTCCGGGACTTTC
GCTTTCCCCCTCCCTATTGCCACGGCGGAACTCATCGCCGCCTGCCTTGCCCGCTGCTGGACAGGGGCTC
GGCTGTTGGGCACTGACAATTCCGTGGTGTTGTCGGGGAAGCTGACGTCCTTTCCATGGCTGCTCGCCTG
TGTTGCCACCTGGATTCTGCGCGGGACGTCCTTCTGCTACGTCCCTTCGGCCCTCAATCCAGCGGACCTT
CCTTCCCGCGGCCTGCTGCCGGCTCTGCGGCCTCTTCCGCGTCTTCGCCTTCGCCCTCAGACGAGTCGGA
TCTCCCTTTGGGCCGCCTCCCCGCATCGATACCGTCGACCTCGAGGGAATTAATTCGAGCTCGGTACCTT
TAAGACCAATGACTTACAAGGCAGCTGTAGATCTTAGCCACTTTTTAAAAGAAAAGGGGGGACTGGAAGG
GCTAATTCACTCCCAACGAAGACAAGATCTGCTTTTTGCTTGTACTGGGTCTCTCTGGTTAGACCAGATC
TGAGCCTGGGAGCTCTCTGGCTAACTAGGGAACCCACTGCTTAAGCCTCAATAAAGCTTGCCTTGAGTGC
TTCAAGTAGTGTGTGCCCGTCTGTTGTGTGACTCTGGTAACTAGAGATCCCTCAGACCCTTTTAGTCAGT
GTGGAAAATCTCTAGCAGCATCTAGAATTAATTCCGTGTATTCTATAGTGTCACCTAAATCGTATGTGTA
TGATACATAAGGTTATGTATTAATTGTAGCCGCGTTCTAACGACAATATGTACAAGCCTAATTGTGTAGC
ATCTGGCTTACTGAAGCAGACCCTATCATCTCTCTCGTAAACTGCCGTCAGAGTCGGTTTGGTTGGACGA
ACCTTCTGAGTTTCTGGTAACGCCGTCCCGCACCCGGAAATGGTCAGCGAACCAATCAGCAGGGTCATCG
CTAGCCAGATCCTCTACGCCGGACGCATCGTGGCCGGCATCACCGGCGCCACAGGTGCGGTTGCTGGCGC
CTATATCGCCGACATCACCGATGGGGAAGATCGGGCTCGCCACTTCGGGCTCATGAGCGCTTGTTTCGGC
GTGGGTATGGTGGCAGGCCCCGTGGCCGGGGGACTGTTGGGCGCCATCTCCTTGCATGCACCATTCCTTG
CGGCGGCGGTGCTCAACGGCCTCAACTACTACTGGGCTGCTTCCTAATGCAGGAGTCGCATAAGGGAGAG
CGTCGAATGGTGCACTCTCAGTACAATCTGCTCTGATGCCGCATAGTTAAGCCAGCCCCGACACCCGCCA
ACACCCGCTGACGCGCCCTGACGGGCTTGTCTGCTCCCGGCATCCGCTTACAGACAAGCTGTGACCGTCT
CCGGGAGCTGCATGTGTCAGAGGTTTTCACCGTCATCACCGAAACGCGCGAGACGAAAGGGCCTCGTGAT
ACGCCTATTTTTATAGGTTAATGTCATGATAATAATGGTTTCTTAGACGTCAGGTGGCACTTTTCGGGGA
AATGTGCGCGGAACCCCTATTTGTTTATTTTTCTAAATACATTCAAATATGTATCCGCTCATGAGACAAT
AACCCTGATAAATGCTTCAATAATATTGAAAAAGGAAGAGTATGAGTATTCAACATTTCCGTGTCGCCCT
TATTCCCTTTTTTGCGGCATTTTGCCTTCCTGTTTTTGCTCACCCAGAAACGCTGGTGAAAGTAAAAGAT
GCTGAAGATCAGTTGGGTGCACGAGTGGGTTACATCGAACTGGATCTCAACAGCGGTAAGATCCTTGAGA
GTTTTCGCCCCGAAGAACGTTTTCCAATGATGAGCACTTTTAAAGTTCTGCTATGTGGCGCGGTATTATC
CCGTATTGACGCCGGGCAAGAGCAACTCGGTCGCCGCATACACTATTCTCAGAATGACTTGGTTGAGTAC
TCACCAGTCACAGAAAAGCATCTTACGGATGGCATGACAGTAAGAGAATTATGCAGTGCTGCCATAACCA
TGAGTGATAACACTGCGGCCAACTTACTTCTGACAACGATCGGAGGACCGAAGGAGCTAACCGCTTTTTT
GCACAACATGGGGGATCATGTAACTCGCCTTGATCGTTGGGAACCGGAGCTGAATGAAGCCATACCAAAC
GACGAGCGTGACACCACGATGCCTGTAGCAATGGCAACAACGTTGCGCAAACTATTAACTGGCGAACTAC
TTACTCTAGCTTCCCGGCAACAATTAATAGACTGGATGGAGGCGGATAAAGTTGCAGGACCACTTCTGCG
CTCGGCCCTTCCGGCTGGCTGGTTTATTGCTGATAAATCTGGAGCCGGTGAGCGTGGGTCTCGCGGTATC
ATTGCAGCACTGGGGCCAGATGGTAAGCCCTCCCGTATCGTAGTTATCTACACGACGGGGAGTCAGGCAA
CTATGGATGAACGAAATAGACAGATCGCTGAGATAGGTGCCTCACTGATTAAGCATTGGTAACTGTCAGA
CCAAGTTTACTCATATATACTTTAGATTGATTTAAAACTTCATTTTTAATTTAAAAGGATCTAGGTGAAG
ATCCTTTTTGATAATCTCATGACCAAAATCCCTTAACGTGAGTTTTCGTTCCACTGAGCGTCAGACCCCG
TAGAAAAGATCAAAGGATCTTCTTGAGATCCTTTTTTTCTGCGCGTAATCTGCTGCTTGCAAACAAAAAA
ACCACCGCTACCAGCGGTGGTTTGTTTGCCGGATCAAGAGCTACCAACTCTTTTTCCGAAGGTAACTGGC
TTCAGCAGAGCGCAGATACCAAATACTGTCCTTCTAGTGTAGCCGTAGTTAGGCCACCACTTCAAGAACT
CTGTAGCACCGCCTACATACCTCGCTCTGCTAATCCTGTTACCAGTGGCTGCTGCCAGTGGCGATAAGTC
GTGTCTTACCGGGTTGGACTCAAGACGATAGTTACCGGATAAGGCGCAGCGGTCGGGCTGAACGGGGGGT
TCGTGCACACAGCCCAGCTTGGAGCGAACGACCTACACCGAACTGAGATACCTACAGCGTGAGCATTGAG
AAAGCGCCACGCTTCCCGAAGGGAGAAAGGCGGACAGGTATCCGGTAAGCGGCAGGGTCGGAACAGGAGA
GCGCACGAGGGAGCTTCCAGGGGGAAACGCCTGGTATCTTTATAGTCCTGTCGGGTTTCGCCACCTCTGA
CTTGAGCGTCGATTTTTGTGATGCTCGTCAGGGGGGCGGAGCCTATGGAAAAACGCCAGCAACGCGGCCT
TTTTACGGTTCCTGGCCTTTTGCTGGCCTTTTGCTCACATGTTCTTTCCTGCGTTATCCCCTGATTCTGT
GGATAACCGTATTACCGCCTTTGAGTGAGCTGATACCGCTCGCCGCAGCCGAACGACCGAGCGCAGCGAG
TCAGTGAGCGAGGAAGCGGAAGAGCGCCCAATACGCAAACCGCCTCTCCCCGCGCGTTGGCCGATTCATT
AATGCAGCTGTGGAATGTGTGTCAGTTAGGGTGTGGAAAGTCCCCAGGCTCCCCAGCAGGCAGAAGTATG
CAAAGCATGCATCTCAATTAGTCAGCAACCAGGTGTGGAAAGTCCCCAGGCTCCCCAGCAGGCAGAAGTA
TGCAAAGCATGCATCTCAATTAGTCAGCAACCATAGTCCCGCCCCTAACTCCGCCCATCCCGCCCCTAAC
TCCGCCCAGTTCCGCCCATTCTCCGCCCCATGGCTGACTAATTTTTTTTATTTATGCAGAGGCCGAGGCC
GCCTCGGCCTCTGAGCTATTCCAGAAGTAGTGAGGAGGCTTTTTTGGAGGCCTAGGCTTTTGCAAAAAGC
TTGGACACAAGACAGGCTTGCGAGATATGTTTGAGAATACCACTTTATCCCGCGTCAGGGAGAGGCAGTG
CGTAAAAAGACGCGGACTCATGTGAAATACTGGTTTTTAGTGCGCCAGATCTCTATAATCTCGCGCAACC
TATTTTCCCCTCGAACACTTTTTAAGCCGTAGATAAACAGGCTGGGACACTTCACATGAGCGAAAAATAC
ATCGTCACCTGGGACATGTTGCAGATCCATGCACGTAAACTCGCAAGCCGACTGATGCCTTCTGAACAAT
GGAAAGGCATTATTGCCGTAAGCCGTGGCGGTCTGTACCGGGTGCGTTACTGGCGCGTGAACTGGGTATT
CGTCATGTCGATACCGTTTGTATTTCCAGCTACGATCACGACAACCAGCGCGAGCTTAAAGTGCTGAAAC
GCGCAGAAGGCGATGGCGAAGGCTTCATCGTTATTGATGACCTGGTGGATACCGGTGGTACTGCGGTTGC
GATTCGTGAAATGTATCCAAAAGCGCACTTTGTCACCATCTTCGCAAAACCGGCTGGTCGTCCGCTGGTT
GATGACTATGTTGTTGATATCCCGCAAGATACCTGGATTGAACAGCCGTGGGATATGGGCGTCGTATTCG
TCCCGCCAATCTCCGGTCGCTAATCTTTTCAACGCCTGGCACTGCCGGGCGTTGTTCTTTTTAACTTCAG
GCGGGTTACAATAGTTTCCAGTAAGTATTCTGGAGGCTGCATCCATGACACAGGCAAACCTGAGCGAAAC
CCTGTTCAAACCCCGCTTTAAACATCCTGAAACCTCGACGCTAGTCCGCCGCTTTAATCACGGCGCACAA
CCGCCTGTGCAGTCGGCCCTTGATGGTAAAACCATCCCTCACTGGTATCGCATGATTAACCGTCTGATGT
GGATCTGGCGCGGCATTGACCCACGCGAAATCCTCGACGTCCAGGCACGTATTGTGATGAGCGATGCCGA
ACGTACCGACGATGATTTATACGATACGGTGATTGGCTACCGTGGCGGCAACTGGATTTATGAGTGGGCC
CCGGATCTTTGTGAAGGAACCTTACTTCTGTGGTGTGACATAATTGGACAAACTACCTACAGAGATTTAA
AGCTCTAAGGTAAATATAAAATTTTTAAGTGTATAATGTGTTAAACTACTGATTCTAATTGTTTGTGTAT
TTTAGATTCCAACCTATGGAACTGATGAATGGGAGCAGTGGTGGAATGCCTTTAATGAGGAAAACCTGTT
TTGCTCAGAAGAAATGCCATCTAGTGATGATGAGGCTACTGCTGACTCTCAACATTCTACTCCTCCAAAA
AAGAAGAGAAAGGTAGAAGACCCCAAGGACTTTCCTTCAGAATTGCTAAGTTTTTTGAGTCATGCTGTGT
TTAGTAATAGAACTCTTGCTTGCTTTGCTATTTACACCACAAAGGAAAAAGCTGCACTGCTATACAAGAA
AATTATGGAAAAATATTCTGTAACCTTTATAAGTAGGCATAACAGTTATAATCATAACATACTGTTTTTT
CTTACTCCACACAGGCATAGAGTGTCTGCTATTAATAACTATGCTCAAAAATTGTGTACCTTTAGCTTTT
TAATTTGTAAAGGGGTTAATAAGGAATATTTGATGTATAGTGCCTTGACTAGAGATCATAATCAGCCATA
CCACATTTGTAGAGGTTTTACTTGCTTTAAAAAACCTCCCACACCTCCCCCTGAACCTGAAACATAAAAT
GAATGCAATTGTTGTTGTTAACTTGTTTATTGCAGCTTATAATGGTTACAAATAAAGCAATAGCATCACA
AATTTCACAAATAAAGCATTTTTTTCACTGCATTCTAGTTGTGGTTTGTCCAAACTCATCAATGTATCTT
ATCATGTCTGGATCAACTGGATAACTCAAGCTAACCAAAATCATCCCAAACTTCCCACCCCATACCCTAT
TACCACTGCCAATTACCTAGTGGTTTCATTTACTCTAAACCTGTGATTCCTCTGAATTATTTTCATTTTA
AAGAAATTGTATTTGTTAAATATGTACTACAAACTTAGTAGTTGGAAGGGCTAATTCACTCCCAAAGAAG
ACAAGATATCCTTGATCTGTGGATCTACCACACACAAGGCTACTTCCCTGATTAGCAGAACTACACACCA
GGGCCAGGGGTCAGATATCCACTGACCTTTGGATGGTGCTACAAGCTAGTACCAGTTGAGCCAGATAAGG
TAGAAGAGGCCAATAAAGGAGAGAACACCAGCTTGTTACACCCTGTGAGCCTGCATGGGATGGATGACCC
GGAGAGAGAAGTGTTAGAGTGGAGGTTTGACAGCCGCCTAGCATTTCATCACGTGGCCCGAGAGCTGCAT
CCGGAGTACTTCAAGAACTGCTGATATCGAGCTTGCTACAAGGGACTTTCCGCTGGGGACTTTCCAGGGA
GGCGTGGCCTGGGCGGGACTGGGGAGTGGCGAGCCCTCAGATCCTGCATATAAGCAGCTGCTTTTTGCCT
GTACTGGGTCTCTCTGGTTAGACCAGATCTGAGCCTGGGAGCTCTCTGGCTAACTAGGGAACCCACTGCT
TAAGCCTCAATAAAGCTTGCCTTGAGTGCTTCAAGTAGTGTGTGCCCGTCTGTTGTGTGACTCTGGTAAC
TAGAGATCCCTCAGACCCTTTTAGTCAGTGTGGAAAATCTCTAGCAGTGGCGCCCGAACAGGGACTTGAA
AGCGAAAGGGAAACCAGAGGAGCTCTCTCGACGCAGGACTCGGCTTGCTGAAGCGCGCACGGCAAGAGGC
GAGGGGCGGCGACTGGTGAGTACGCCAAAAATTTTGACTAGCGGAGGCTAGAAGGAGAGAGATGGGTGCG
AGAGCGTCAGTATTAAGCGGGGGAGAATTAGATCGCGATGGGAAAAAATTCGGTTAAGGCCAGGGGGAAA
GAAAAAATATAAATTAAAACATATAGTATGGGCAAGCAGGGAGCTAGAACGATTCGCAGTTAATCCTGGC
CTGTTAGAAACATCAGAAGGCTGTAGACAAATACTGGGACAGCTACAACCATCCCTTCAGACAGGATCAG
AAGAACTTAGATCATTATATAATACAGTAGCAACCCTCTATTGTGTGCATCAAAGGATAGAGATAAAAGA
CACCAAGGAAGCTTTAGACAAGATAGAGGAAGAGCAAAACAAAAGTAAGACCACCGCACAGCAAGCNNNG
CTGATCTTCAGACCTGGAGGAGGAGATNNNAGGGACAATTGGAGAAGTGAATTATATAAATATAAAGTAG
TAAAAATTGAACCATTAGGAGTAGCACCCACCAAGGCAAAGAGAAGAGTGGTGCAGAGAGAAAAAAGAGC
AGTGGGAATAGGAGCTTTGTTCCTTGGGTTCTTGGGAGCAGCAGGAAGCACTATGGGCGCAGCGTCAATG
ACGCTGACGGTACAGGCCAGACAATTATTGTCTGGTATAGTGCAGCAGCAGAACAATTTGCTGAGGGCTA
TTGAGGCGCAACAGCATCTGTTGCAACTCACAGTCTGGGGCATCAAGCAGCTCCAGGCAAGAATCCTGGC
TGTGGAAAGATACCTAAAGGATCAACAGCTCCTGGGGATTTGGGGTTGCTCTGGAAAACTCATTTGCACC
ACTGCTGTGCCTTGGAATGCTAGTTGGAGTAATAAATCTCTGGAACAGATTTGGAATCACACGACCTGGA
TGGAGTGGGACAGAGAAATTAACAATTACACAAGCTTAATACACTCCTTAATTGAAGAATCGCAAAACCA
GCAAGAAAAGAATGAACAAGAATTATTGGAATTAGATAAATGGGCAAGTTTGTGGAATTGGTTTAACATA
ACAAATTGGCTGTGGTATATAAAATTATTCATAATGATAGTAGGAGGCTTGGTAGGTTTAAGAATAGTTT
TTGCTGTACTTTCTATAGTGAATAGAGTTAGGCAGGGATATTCACCATTATCGTTTCAGACCCACCTCCC
AACCCCGAGGGGACCCGACAGGCCCGAAGGAATAGAAGAAGAAGGTGGAGAGAGAGACAGAGACAGATCC
ATTCGATTAGTGAACGGATCTCGACGGTATCGCCAAATGGCAGTATTCATCCACAATTTTAAAAGAAAAG
GGGGGATTGGGGGGTACAGTGCAGGGGAAAGAATAGTAGACATAATAGCAACAGACATACAAACTAAAGA
ATTACAAAAACAAATTACAAAAATTCAAAATTTTCGGGTTTATTACAGGGACAGCAGAGATCCAGTTTGG
ATCGATAAGCTTGATATCGAATTATCAACAAGTTTGTACAAAAAAGCTGAACGAGAAACGTAAAATGATA
TAAATATCAATATATTAAATTAGATTTTGCATAAAAAACAGACTACATAATACTGTAAAACACAACATAT
CCAGTCATATTGGCGGCCGCATTAGGCACCCCAGGCTTTACACTTTATGCTTCCGGCTCGTATAATGTGT
GGATTTTGAGTTAGGATCCGTCGAGATTTTCAGGAGCTAAGGAAGCTAAAATGGAGAAAAAAATCACTGG
ATATACCACCGTTGATATATCCCAATGGCATCGTAAAGAACATTTTGAGGCATTTCAGTCAGTTGCTCAA
TGTACCTATAACCAGACCGTTCAGCTGGATATTACGGCCTTTTTAAAGACCGTAAAGAAAAATAAGCACA
AGTTTTATCCGGCCTTTATTCACATTCTTGCCCGCCTGATGAATGCTCATCCGGAATTCCGTATGGCAAT
GAAAGACGGTGAGCTGGTGATATGGGATAGTGTTCACCCTTGTTACACCGTTTTCCATGAGCAAACTGAA
ACGTTTTCATCGCTCTGGAGTGAATACCACGACGATTTCCGGCAGTTTCTACACATATATTCGCAAGATG
TGGCGTGTTACGGTGAAAACCTGGCCTATTTCCCTAAAGGGTTTATTGAGAATATGTTTTTCGTCTCAGC
CAATCCCTGGGTGAGTTTCACCAGTTTTGATTTAAACGTGGCCAATATGGACAACTTCTTCGCCCCCGTT
TTCACCATGGGCAAATATTATACGCAAGGCGACAAGGTGCTGATGCCGCTGGCGATTCAGGTTCATCATG
CCGTTTGTGATGGCTTCCATGTCGGCAGAATGCTTAATGAATTACAACAGTACTGCGATGAGTGGCAGGG
CGGGGCGTAAAGATCTGGATCCGGCTTACTAAAAGCCAGATAACAGTATGCGTATTTGCGCGCTGATTTT
TGCGGTATAAGAATATATACTGATATGTATACCCGAAGTATGTCAAAAAGAGGTATGCTATGAAGCAGCG
TATTACAGTGACAGTTGACAGCGACAGCTATCAGTTGCTCAAGGCATATATGATGTCAATATCTCCGGTC
TGGTAAGCACAACCATGCAGAATGAAGCCCGTCGTCTGCGTGCCGAACGCTGGAAAGCGGAAAATCAGGA
AGGGATGGCTGAGGTCGCCCGGTTTATTGAAATGAACGGCTCTTTTGCTGACGAGAACAGGGGCTGGTGA
AATGCAGTTTAAGGTTTACACCTATAAAAGAGAGAGCCGTTATCGTCTGTTTGTGGATGTACAGAGTGAT
ATTATTGACACGCCCGGGCGACGGATGGTGATCCCCCTGGCCAGTGCACGTCTGCTGTCAGATAAAGTCT
CCCGTGAACTTTACCCGGTGGTGCATATCGGGGATGAAAGCTGGCGCATGATGACCACCGATATGGCCAG
TGTGCCGGTCTCCGTTATCGGGGAAGAAGTGGCTGATCTCAGCCACCGCGAAAATGACATCAAAAACGCC
ATTAACCTGATGTTCTGGGGAATATAAATGTCAGGCTCCCTTATACACAGCCAGTCTGCAGGTCGACCAT
AGTGACTGGATATGTTGTGTTTTACAGTATTATGTAGTCTGTTTTTTATGCAAAATCTAATTTAATATAT
TGATATTTATATCATTTTACGTTTCTCGTTCAGCTTTCTTGTACAAAGTGGTTGAT
Features (pLannotate 1.2.2; 41 found; start..end, strand, type, name):
     98..505     +  promoter       SFFV promoter: spleen focus-forming virus long terminal repeat (LTR) promoter
    524..1136    +  CDS            TetR (fragment): tetracycline repressor TetR; tetR from transposon Tn10; TetR binds to the tetracycline operator tetO to inhibit transcription. This inhibition can be relieved by adding tetracycline or doxycycline.
   1141..1160    +  CDS            SV40 NLS (fragment): nuclear localization signal of SV40 (simian virus 40) large T antigen
   1249..1968    +  CDS            EGFP: the original enhanced GFP (Yang et al., 1996) mammalian codon-optimized
   2008..2026    +  misc_feature   MCS (fragment): pBluescript multiple cloning site
   2026..2614    +  misc_feature   WPRE: woodchuck hepatitis virus posttranscriptional regulatory element
   2615..2637    +  misc_feature   MCS (fragment): pBluescript multiple cloning site
   2654..2722    +  CDS            nef (fragment): NEF_HV1Z2 - Experimental evidence at protein level: Swiss-Prot protein existence level 1. Extracellular Nef protein targets CD4(+) T-lymphocytes for apoptosis by interacting with CXCR4 surface receptors. From Human immunodeficiency virus type 1 group M subtype D (isolate Z2/CDC-Z34) (HIV-1).
   2724..2957    +  LTR            3' LTR (ΔU3): self-inactivating 3' long terminal repeat (LTR) from HIV-1
   2982..3000    -  promoter       SP6 promoter: promoter for bacteriophage SP6 RNA polymerase
   3228..3506    +  CDS            TcR (fragment): tetracycline efflux protein; tet; confers resistance to tetracycline
   3507..3555    -  misc_feature   bom (fragment): basis of mobility region from pBR322
   3657..3692    -  CDS            rop (fragment): Rop protein, which maintains plasmids at low copy number; rop
   3787..3891    +  promoter       AmpR promoter: bla
   3892..4752    +  CDS            AmpR: β-lactamase; bla; confers resistance to ampicillin, carbenicillin, and related antibiotics
   4923..5511    +  rep_origin     ori: high-copy-number ColE1/pMB1/pBR322/pUC origin of replication
   5694..5750    +  CDS            lacI (fragment): lac repressor; lacI; The lac repressor binds to the lac operator to inhibit transcription in E. coli. This inhibition can be relieved by adding lactose or isopropyl-β-D-thiogalactopyranoside (IPTG).
   5757..6086    +  promoter       SV40 promoter: SV40 enhancer and early promoter
   6286..6405    +  CDS            gpt (fragment): XGPT_ECOLI - Also known as gpp, gxu. Experimental evidence at protein level: Swiss-Prot protein existence level 1. Purine salvage pathway enzyme that catalyzes the transfer of the ribosyl-5-phosphate group from 5-phospho-alpha-D-ribose 1- diphosphate (PRPP) to the N9 position of the 6-oxopurines guanine and xanthine to form the corresponding ribonucleotides GMP (guanosine 5'- monophosphate) and XMP (xanthosine 5'-monophosphate), with the release of PPi. To a lesser extent, also acts on hypoxanthine (PubMed:9100006, PubMed:3886014). Does not ribophosphorylate adenine (PubMed:3886014). From Esch
   6405..6740    +  CDS            gpt (fragment): XGPT_ECOLI - Also known as gpp, gxu. Experimental evidence at protein level: Swiss-Prot protein existence level 1. Purine salvage pathway enzyme that catalyzes the transfer of the ribosyl-5-phosphate group from 5-phospho-alpha-D-ribose 1- diphosphate (PRPP) to the N9 position of the 6-oxopurines guanine and xanthine to form the corresponding ribonucleotides GMP (guanosine 5'- monophosphate) and XMP (xanthosine 5'-monophosphate), with the release of PPi. To a lesser extent, also acts on hypoxanthine (PubMed:9100006, PubMed:3886014). Does not ribophosphorylate adenine (PubMed:3886014). From Esch
   6835..7140    +  CDS            frsA (fragment): FRSA_ECOLI - Also known as yafA. Experimental evidence at protein level: Swiss-Prot protein existence level 1. Catalyzes the hydrolysis of esters (PubMed:15808744). Displays esterase activity toward pNP-butyrate (PubMed:15808744). May stimulate mixed-acid fermentation by acting as a fermentation/respiration switch that down-regulates respiration and up- regulates fermentation rates (PubMed:15169777). From Escherichia coli (strain K12).
   7144..7218    +  CDS            small t antigen (fragment): SV40 (simian virus 40) small t antigen
   7220..7285    +  intron         small t intron: SV40 (simian virus 40) small t antigen intron
   7415..7435    +  CDS            SV40 NLS: nuclear localization signal of SV40 (simian virus 40) large T antigen
   7754..7837    +  CDS            large T antigen (fragment): large T antigen from SV40 (simian virus 40)
   7860..7994    +  polyA_signal   SV40 poly(A) signal: SV40 polyadenylation signal
   8162..8491    +  CDS            nef (fragment): NEF_HV1BR - Experimental evidence at protein level: Swiss-Prot protein existence level 1. Extracellular Nef protein targets CD4(+) T-lymphocytes for apoptosis by interacting with CXCR4 surface receptors (PubMed:14990729). From Human immunodeficiency virus type 1 group M subtype B (isolate BRU/LAI) (HIV-1).
   8539..8796    +  LTR            5' LTR (truncated): truncated 5' long terminal repeat (LTR) from HIV-1
   8843..8968    +  misc_feature   HIV-1 Ψ: packaging signal of human immunodeficiency virus type 1
   8952..9290    +  CDS            HIV-1 gag (fragment): gag protein from human immunodeficiency virus 1; gag
   9460..9693    +  misc_feature   RRE: The Rev response element (RRE) of HIV-1 allows for Rev-dependent mRNA export from the nucleus to the cytoplasm.
  10070..10170   +  CDS            Rev (fragment): human immunodeficiency virus 1 (HIV-1) Rev protein; rev; enhances nuclear export of unspliced and incompletely spliced viral mRNAs
  10207..10324   +  misc_feature   cPPT/CTS: central polypurine tract and central termination sequence of HIV-1
  10361..10383   -  misc_feature   MCS (fragment): pBluescript multiple cloning site
  10388..10507   +  protein_bind   attR1: mutant version of attR; recombination site for the Gateway® LR reaction LR Clonase™
  10537..10567   +  promoter       lac UV5 promoter: E. coli lac promoter with an "up" mutation
  10591..10620   +  promoter       cat promoter (fragment): promoter of the E. coli cat gene encoding chloramphenicol acetyltransferase
  10621..11280   +  CDS            CmR: chloramphenicol acetyltransferase; cat; confers resistance to chloramphenicol
  11459..11617   +  CDS            ccdA (fragment): CCDA_ECO57 - Also known as H, letA. Experimental evidence at protein level: Swiss-Prot protein existence level 1. Antitoxin component of a type II toxin-antitoxin (TA) system which inhibits the post-segregational killing (PSK) of plasmid-free cells, also referred to as a plasmid addiction system. Binds to and blocks the activity of CcdB; will also remove bound CcdB protein from the CcdB-GyrA complex by forming a CcdA-CcdB complex, a process termed rejuvenation. Functions as a transcriptional corepressor for the ccdAB operon, repression also requires CcdB (By similarity). From Escherichia coli
  11622..11924   +  CDS            ccdB: CCDB_ECOLI - Also known as G, letB, letD. Experimental evidence at protein level: Swiss-Prot protein existence level 1. Toxic component of a type II toxin-antitoxin (TA) system, functioning in plasmid maintainence. Responsible for the post- segregational killing (PSK) of plasmid-free cells, also referred to as a plasmid addiction system. Half-life of over 2 hours. Cell killing by CcdB is accompanied by filamentation, defects in chromosome and plasmid segregation, defects in cell division, formation of anucleate cells, decreased DNA synthesis and plasmid loss. Interferes with the activity of DN
  11968..12092   -  protein_bind   attR2: mutant version of attR; recombination site for the Gateway® LR reaction LR Clonase™
