[The description below was written by a language model from this plasmid's Addgene catalogue record and pLannotate feature annotations shown in this document.]
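Description:
pGLTR-X-GFP is a Gateway destination vector for lentiviral delivery of tetracycline-regulated (conditional) RNAi, built on the self-inactivating HIV-1 backbone pHR-SIN-CSGW. The viral portion runs from a truncated 5' LTR through the Ψ packaging signal with adjoining gag sequence, the Rev response element and the cPPT/CTS to a ΔU3 3' LTR. The U3 deletion leaves the integrated provirus without LTR promoter activity. In bacteria the plasmid replicates from a ColE1/pUC-type origin and carries ampicillin resistance, with chloramphenicol resistance supplied by the Gateway cassette. Because that cassette also encodes the CcdB gyrase toxin, the empty vector has to be kept in a ccdB-tolerant strain, recorded here as DB3.1. The backbone also holds remnants of an SV40 promoter–gpt unit with SV40 small t intron and poly(A) sequences.

Two payload elements lie between the LTRs. Just downstream of the cPPT is the promoterless attR1-CmR-ccdB-attR2 cassette. An LR recombination replaces it with an entry-clone insert, and loss of ccdB provides counter-selection for recombinants. Since the cassette has no promoter, the shRNA expression unit, presumably with its own tetracycline-responsive promoter, must come from the entry clone; the record does not describe that unit. Behind the cassette, the SFFV LTR promoter drives a TetR-NLS-T2A-EGFP open reading frame followed by a WPRE to boost transcript expression. The T2A peptide yields separate nuclear-targeted Tet repressor and EGFP, so one virus supplies the repressor that silences a tetO-controlled hairpin until tetracycline or doxycycline is added, plus a fluorescent marker for transduced cells.

The catalogue lists a total size of about 11.3 kb, whereas the depositor's annotated sequence is 12,096 nt. The stated 700 bp for the TetR–GFP insert is also shorter than the annotated coding region. Minor discrepancies with the quality-control sequence are noted as not expected to affect function.
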