Addgene plasmid #58245: pGLTR-X-GFP
Purpose: GATEWAY-compatible lentiviral conditional RNAi delivery vector; SFFV-driven expression of TetR and eGFP
Depositing lab: Stephan Geley. Depositing organization: Medical University of Innsbruck. Publication: Development of a Multipurpose GATEWAY-Based Lentiviral Tetracycline-Regulated Conditional RNAi System (GLTR). Sigl R, Ploner C, Shivalingaiah G, Kofler R, Geley S. PLoS One. 2014 May 19;9(5):e97764. doi: 10.1371/journal.pone.0097764. eCollection 2014. PubMed 24841113.
Backbone
  Vector backbone: pHR-SIN-CSGW
  Backbone manufacturer: Adrian Trasher, UCL, London, UK
  Total vector size (bp): 11300
  Vector type: Mammalian Expression, Lentiviral, RNAi ; GATEWAY destionation vector
Growth in bacteria
  Bacterial resistance: Chloramphenicol and Ampicillin, 25 & 100 μg/mL
  Growth temperature: 37°C
  Growth strain: DB3.1
  Copy number: Unknown
Gene/Insert 1
  Gene/Insert name: attR1-Cm(R)-CcdB-attR2 (alt name: GATEWAY DEST cassette)
  Species: GATEWAY DEST cassette
  Insert size (bp): 1580
  Promoter: no
  Cloning method: Restriction Enzyme; 5′ cloning site blunted EcoRI (unknown if destroyed); 3′ cloning site blunted EcoRI (unknown if destroyed)
  Sequencing primers: 5′ n.a.; 3′ n.a.
Gene/Insert 2
  Gene/Insert name: TetR-NLS-T2A-GFP
  Species: repressor/GFP fusion
  Insert size (bp): 700
  Promoter: SFFV
  Tag / fusion protein: TetR; NLS; T2A; GFP
  Cloning method: Restriction Enzyme; 5′ cloning site BamHI (not destroyed); 3′ cloning site BamHI (not destroyed)
  Sequencing primers: 5′ n.a.; 3′ n.a.
Resource information
  A portion of this plasmid was derived from a plasmid made by: GATEWAY DEST-cassette (Invitrogen)
Terms and licenses: Academic/Nonprofit Terms; Industry Terms: Not Available to Industry
Depositor comments: There are some minor discrepancies between the depositor's assembled sequence and Addgene's quality control sequence. These differences should not affect the function of the plasmid.
How to cite: pGLTR-X-GFP was a gift from Stephan Geley (Addgene plasmid # 58245 ; http://n2t.net/addgene:58245 ; RRID:Addgene_58245)
