>Addgene plasmid #58245 | pGLTR-X-GFP | addgene partial sequence | sequence record 96568 | ccdB-Fwd 5'-GCATGATGACCACCGATATG-3'
TGACATCAAAAACGCCATTAACCTGATGTTCTGGGGAATATAAATGTCAGGCTCCCTTATACACAGCCAG
TCTGCAGGTCGACCATAGTGACTGGATATGTTGTGTTTTACAGTATTATGTAGTCTGTTTTTTATGCAAA
ATCTAATTTAATATATTGATATTTATATCATTTTACGTTTCTCGTTCAGCTTTCTTGTACAAAGTGGTTG
ATAATTCCTGCAGCCCCGATAAAATAAAAGATTTTATTTAGTCTCCAGAAAAAGGGGGGAATGAAAGACC
CCACCTGTAGGTTTGGCAAGCTAGCTGCAGTAACGCCATTTTGCAAGGCATGGAAAAATACCAAACCAAG
AATAGAGAAGTTCAGATCAAGGGCGGGTACATGAAAATAGCTAACGTTGGGCCAAACAGGATATCTGCGG
TGAGCAGTTTCGGCCCCGGCCCGGGGCCAAGAACAGATGGTCACCGCAGTTTCGGCCCCGGCCCGAGGCC
AAGAACAGATGGTCCCCAGATATGGCCCAACCCTCAGCAGTTTCTTAAGACCCATCAGATGTTTCCAGGC
TCCCCCAAGGACCTGAAATGACCCTGCGCCTTATTTGAATTAACCAATCAGCCTGCTTCTCGCTTCTGTT
CGCGCGCTTCTGCTTCCCGAGCTCTATAAAAGAGCTCACAACCCCTCACTCGGCGCGCCAGTCCTCCGAC
AGACTGAGTCG
