>Addgene plasmid #58245 | pGLTR-X-GFP | addgene partial sequence | sequence record 96569 | CAT-R 5'-GCAACTGACTGAAATGCCTC-3'
CGGTGGTATATCCAGTGATTTTTTTCTCCATTTTAGCTTCCTTAGCTCCTGAAAATCTCGACGGATCCTA
ACTCAAAATCCACACATTATACGAGCCGGAAGCATAAAGTGTAAAGCCTGGGGTGCCTAATGCGGCCGCC
ATAGTGACTGGATATGTTGTGTTTTACAGTATTATGTAGTCTGTTTTTTATGCAAAATCTAATTTAATAT
ATTGATATTTATATCATTTTACGTTTCTCGTTCAGCTTTTTTGTACAAACTTGTTGATAATTCGATATCA
AGCTTATCGATCCAAACTGGATCTCTGCTGTCCCTGTAATAAACCCGAAAATTTTGAATTTTTGTAATTT
GTTTTTGTAATTCTTTAGTTTGTATGTCTGTTGCTATTATGTCTACTATTCTTTCCCCTGCACTGTACCC
CCCAATCCCCCCTTTTCTTTTAAAATTGTGGATGAATACTGCCATTTGGCGATACCGTCGAGATCCGTTC
ACTAATCGAATGGATCTGTCTCTGTCTCTCTCTCCACCTTCTTCTTCTATTCCTTCGGGCCTGTCGGGTC
CCCTCGGGGTTGGGAGGTGGGTCTGAAACGATAATGGTGAATATCCCTGCCTAACTCTATTCACTATAGA
AAGTACAGCAAAAACTATTCTTAAACCTACCAAGCCTCCTACTATCATTATG
