>Addgene plasmid #58245 | pGLTR-X-GFP | addgene partial sequence | sequence record 96571 | SFFVpro-F 5'-CTTCTGCTTCCCGAGCTCTA-3'
GTCCTCCGACAGACTGAGTCGCCCGGGGGGATCCGCCACCATGGCTAGATTAGATAAAAGTAAAGTGATT
AACAGCGCATTAGAGCTGCTTAATGAGGTCGGAATCGAAGGTTTAACAACCCGTAAACTCGCCCAGAAGC
TAGGTGTAGAGCAGCCTACATTGTATTGGCATGTAAAAAATAAGCGGGCTTTGCTCGACGCCTTAGCCAT
TGAGATGTTAGATAGGCACCATACTCACTTTTGCCCTTTAGAAGGGGAAAGCTGGCAAGATTTTTTACGT
AATAACGCTAAAAGTTTTAGATGTGCTTTACTAAGTCATCGCGATGGAGCAAAAGTACATTTAGGTACAC
GGCCTACAGAAAAACAGTATGAAACTCTCGAAAATCAATTAGCCTTTTTATGCCAACAAGGTTTTTCACT
AGAGAATGCATTATATGCACTCAGCGCTGTGGGGCATTTTACTTTAGGTTGCGTATTGGAAGATCAAGAG
CATCAAGTCGCTAAAGAAGAAAGGGAAACACCTACTACTGATAGTATGCCGCCATTATTACGACAAGCTA
TCGAATTATTTGATCACCAAGGTGCAGAGCCAGCCTTCTTATTCGGCCTTGAATTGATCATATGCGGATT
AGAAAAACAACTTAAATGTGAAAGTGGGTCGCCAAAAAAGAAGAGAAAGGTCGACGGCGGTGGTGAAGGC
CGCGGCAGCCTGCTGACCTGCGGCGATGTGGAAG
