>Addgene plasmid #58245 | pGLTR-X-GFP | addgene partial sequence | sequence record 96575 | WPRE-R 5'-CATAGCGTAAAAGGAGCAACA-3'
TCCAGAGGTTGATTATCGATAAGCTTGATATCAAGCTTGCATGCCTGCAGGTCGACTCTAGAGTCGCGGC
CGCTTTACTTGTACAGCTCGTCCATGCCGAGAGTGATCCCGGCGGCGGTCACGAACTCCAGCAGGACCAT
GTGATCGCGCTTCTCGTTGGGGTCTTTGCTCAGGGCGGACTGGGTGCTCAGGTAGTGGTTGTCGGGCAGC
AGCACGGGGCCGTCGCCGATGGGGGTGTTCTGCTGGTAGTGGTCGGCGAGCTGCACGCTGCCGTCCTCGA
TGTTGTGGCGGATCTTGAAGTTCACCTTGATGCCGTTCTTCTGCTTGTCGGCCATGATATAGACGTTGTG
GCTGTTGTAGTTGTACTCCAGCTTGTGCCCCAGGATGTTGCCGTCCTCCTTGAAGTCGATGCCCTTCAGC
TCGATGCGGTTCACCAGGGTGTCGCCCTCGAACTTCACCTCGGCGCGGGTCTTGTAGTTGCCGTCGTCCT
TGAAGAAGATGGTGCGCTCCTGGACGTAGCCTTCGGGCATGGCGGACTTGAAGAAGTCGTGCTGCTTCAT
GTGGTCGGGGTAGCGGCTGAAGCACTGCACGCCGTAGGTCAGGGTGGTCACGAGGGTGGGCCAGGGCACG
GGCAGCTTGCCGGTGGTGCAGATGAACTTCAGGGTCAGCTTGCCGTAGGTGGCATCGCCCTCGCCCTCGC
CGGACACGCTGAACTTGTGGCCGTTTACGTCGCCGTCCAGCTCGACCAGGAT
